>Addgene plasmid #134524 | YFP-DAXX-mSIM1 | addgene full sequence | sequence record 263815 | Addgene NGS Result
GTGATGCGGTTTTGGCAGTACATCAATGGGCGTGGATAGCGGTTTGACTCACGGGGATTTCCAAGTCTCC
ACCCCATTGACGTCAATGGGAGTTTGTTTTGGCACCAAAATCAACGGGACTTTCCAAAATGTCGTAACAA
CTCCGCCCCATTGACGCAAATGGGCGGTAGGCGTGTACGGTGGGAGGTCTATATAAGCAGAGCTGGTTTA
GTGAACCGTCAGATCCGCTAGCGCTACCGGTCGCCACCATGGTGAGCAAGGGCGAGGAGCTGTTCACCGG
GGTGGTGCCCATCCTGGTCGAGCTGGACGGCGACGTAAACGGCCACAAGTTCAGCGTGTCCGGCGAGGGC
GAGGGCGATGCCACCTACGGCAAGCTGACCCTGAAGTTCATCTGCACCACCGGCAAGCTGCCCGTGCCCT
GGCCCACCCTCGTGACCACCTTCGGCTACGGCCTGAAGTGCTTCGCCCGCTACCCCGACCACATGAAGCA
GCACGACTTCTTCAAGTCCGCCATGCCCGAAGGCTACGTCCAGGAGCGCACCATCTTCTTCAAGGACGAC
GGCAACTACAAGACCCGCGCCGAGGTGAAGTTCGAGGGCGACACCCTGGTGAACCGCATCGAGCTGAAGG
GCATCGACTTCAAGGAGGACGGCAACATCCTGGGGCACAAGCTGGAGTACAACTACAACAGCCACAACGT
CTATATCATGGCCGACAAGCAGAAGAACGGCATCAAGGTGAACTTCAAGATCCGCCACAACATCGAGGAC
GGCAGCGTGCAGCTCGCCGACCACTACCAGCAGAACACCCCCATCGGCGACGGCCCCGTGCTGCTGCCCG
ACAACCACTACCTGAGCTACCAGTCCAAGCTGAGCAAAGACCCCAACGAGAAGCGCGATCACATGGTCCT
GCTGGAGTTCGTGACCGCCGCCGGGATCACTCACGGCATGGACGAGCTGTACAAGTACTCAGATCTCGAG
ATGGCCACCGCTAACAGCATCGGCGCGGGGGATGATGATGACGAAGATGAAGCAGCTGCTCAGCCAGGGC
CCTCCCACCCACTCCCCAATGCGGCCTCACCTGGGGCAGAAGCCCCTAGCTCCTCTGAGCCTCATGGGGC
CAGAGGAAGCAGTAGTTCGGGCGGCAAGAAATGCTACAAGCTGGAGAATGAGAAGCTGTTCGAAGAGTTC
CTTGAACTTTGTAAGATGCAGACAGCAGACCACCCTGAGGTGGTCCCATTCCTCTATAACCGGCAGCAAC
GTGCCCACTCTCTGTTTTTGGCCTCGGCGGAGTTCTGCAACATCCTCTCTAGGGTCCTGTCTCGGGCCCG
GAGCCGGCCAGCCAAGCTCTATGTCTACATCAATGAGCTCTGCACTGTTCTCAAGGCCCACTCAGCCAAA
AAGAAGCTGAACTTGGCCCCTGCCGCCACCACCTCCAATGAGCCCTCTGGGAATAACCCTCCCACACACC
TCTCCTTGGACCCCACAAATGCTGAAAACACTGCCTCTCAGTCTCCAAGGACCCGTGGTTCCCGGCGGCA
GATCCAGCGTTTGGAGCAGCTGCTGGCGCTCTATGTGGCAGAGATCCGGCGGCTGCAGGAAAAGGAGTTA
GATCTGAGCGAATTGGATGACCCAGACTCCGCATACCTGCAGGAGGCACGGTTGAAGCGTAAGCTGATCC
GCCTCTTTGGGCGACTATGTGAGCTGAAAGACTGCTCTTCACTGACCGGCCGTGTCATAGAGCAGCGCAT
CCCCTACCGTGGCACCCGCTACCCAGAGGTTAACAGGCGCATTGAGCGGCTCATCAACAAGCCAGGGCCT
GATACCTTCCCTGACTATGGGGATGTGCTTCGGGCTGTAGAGAAGGCAGCTGCCCGACACAGCCTTGGCC
TCCCCCGACAGCAGCTCCAGCTCATGGCTCAGGATGCCTTCCGAGATGTGGGCATCAGGTTACAGGAGCG
ACGTCACCTCGATCTCATCTACAACTTTGGCTGCCACCTCACAGATGACTATAGGCCAGGCGTTGACCCT
GCACTATCAGATCCTGTGTTGGCCCGGCGCCTTCGGGAAAACCGGAGTTTGGCCATGAGTCGGCTGGATG
AGGTCATCTCCAAATACGCAATGTTGCAAGACAAAAGTGAGGAGGGCGAGAGAAAAAAGAGAAGAGCTCG
GCTCCAAGGCACCTCTTCCCACTCTGCAGACACCCCCGAAGCCTCCTTGGATTCTGGTGAGGGCCCTAGT
GGAATGGCATCCCAGGGGTGCCCTTCTGCCTCCAGAGCTGAGACAGATGACGAAGACGATGAGGAGAGTG
ATGAGGAAGAGGAGGAGGAGGAGGAAGAAGAAGAGGAGGAGGCCACAGATTCTGAAGAGGAGGAGGATCT
GGAACAGATGCAGGAGGGTCAGGAGGATGATGAAGAGGAGGACGAAGAGGAAGAAGCAGCAGCAGGTAAA
GATGGAGACAAGAGCCCCATGTCCTCACTACAGATCTCCAATGAAAAGAACCTGGAACCTGGCAAACAGA
TCAGCAGATCTTCAGGGGAGCAGCAAAACAAAGGACGCATAGTGTCACCATCGTTACTGTCAGAAGAACC
CCTGGCCCCCTCCAGCATAGATGCTGAAAGCAATGGAGAACAGCCTGAGGAGCTGACCCTGGAGGAAGAA
AGCCCTGTGTCTCAGCTCTTTGAGCTAGAGATTGAAGCTTTGCCCCTGGATACCCCTTCCTCTGTGGAGA
CGGACATTTCCTCTTCCAGGAAGCAATCAGAGGAGCCCTTCACCACTGTCTTAGAGAATGGAGCAGGCAT
GGTCTCTTCTACTTCCTTCAATGGAGGCGTCTCTCCTCACAACTGGGGAGATTCTGGTCCCCCCTGCAAA
AAATCTCGGAAGGAGAAGAAGCAAACAGGATCAGGGCCATTAGGAAACAGCTATGTGGAAAGGCAAAGGT
CAGTGCATGAGAAGAATGGGAAAAAGATATGTACCCTGCCCAGCCCACCTTCCCCCTTGGCTTCCTTGGC
CCCAGTTGCTGATTCCTCCACGAGGGTGGACTCTCCCAGCCATGGCCTGGTGACCAGCTCCCTCTGCATC
CCTTCTCCAGCCCGGCTGTCCCAAACCCCCCATTCACAGCCTCCTCGGCCTGGTACTTGCAAGACAAGTG
TGGCCACACAATGCGATCCAGAAGAGATCATCGTGCTCTCAGACTCTGATTAGCCGCGGGCCCGGGATCC
ACCGGATCTAGATAACTGATCATAATCAGCCATACCACATTTGTAGAGGTTTTACTTGCTTTAAAAAACC
TCCCACACCTCCCCCTGAACCTGAAACATAAAATGAATGCAATTGTTGTTGTTAACTTGTTTATTGCAGC
TTATAATGGTTACAAATAAAGCAATAGCATCACAAATTTCACAAATAAAGCATTTTTTTCACTGCATTCT
AGTTGTGGTTTGTCCAAACTCATCAATGTATCTTAACGCGTAAATTGTAAGCGTTAATATTTTGTTAAAA
TTCGCGTTAAATTTTTGTTAAATCAGCTCATTTTTTAACCAATAGGCCGAAATCGGCAAAATCCCTTATA
AATCAAAAGAATAGACCGAGATAGGGT
[37 nt withheld, positions 3598-3634]
AAAGAACGTGGACTCCAACGTCAAAGG
[49 nt withheld, positions 3662-3710]
T
[91 nt withheld, positions 3712-3802]
G
[124 nt withheld, positions 3804-3927]
CAGGTGGCACTTTTCGGGGAAATGTGCGCGGAACCCCTATTTGTTTATTTTTCTAAATACATTCAAATAT
GTATCCGCTCATGAGACAATAACCCTGATAAATGCTTCAATAATATTGAAAAAGGAAGAGTCCTGAGGCG
GAAAGAACCAGCTGTGGAATGTGTGTCAGTTAGGGTGTGGAAAGTCCCCAGGCTCCCCAGCAGGCAGAAG
TATGCAAAGCATGCATCTCAATTAGTCAGCAACCAGGTGTGGAAAGTCCCCAGGCTCCCCAGCAGGCAGA
AGTATGCAAAGCATGCATCTCAATTAGTCAGCAACCATAGTCCCGCCCCTAACTCCGCCCATCCCGCCCC
TAACTCCGCCCAGTTCCGCCCATTCTCCGCCCCATGGCTGACTAATTTTTTTTATTTATGCAGAGGCCGA
GGCCGCCTCGGCCTCTGAGCTATTCCAGAAGTAGTGAGGAGGCTTTTTTGGAGGCCTAGGCTTTTGCAAA
GATCGATCAAGAGACAGGATGAGGATCGTTTCGCATGATTGAACAAGATGGATTGCACGCAGGTTCTCCG
GCCGCTTGGGTGGAGAGGCTATTCGGCTATGACTGGGCACAACAGACAATCGGCTGCTCTGATGCCGCCG
TGTTCCGGCTGTCAGCGCAGGGGCGCCCGGTTCTTTTTGTCAAGACCGACCTGTCCGGTGCCCTGAATGA
ACTGCAAGACGAGGCAGCGCGGCTATCGTGGCTGGCCACGACGGGCGTTCCTTGCGCAGCTGTGCTCGAC
GTTGTCACTGAAGCGGGAAGGGACTGGCTGCTATTGGGCGAAGTGCCGGGGCAGGATCTCCTGTCATCTC
ACCTTGCTCCTGCCGAGAAAGTATCCATCATGGCTGATGCAATGCGGCGGCTGCATACGCTTGATCCGGC
TACCTGCCCATTCGACCACCAAGCGAAACATCGCATCGAGCGAGCACGTACTCGGATGGAAGCCGGTCTT
GTCGATCAGGATGATCTGGACGAAGAGCATCAGGGGCTCGCGCCAGCCGAACTGTTCGCCAGGCTCAAGG
CGAGCATGCCCGACGGCGAGGATCTCGTCGTGACCCATGGCGATGCCTGCTTGCCGAATATCATGGTGGA
AAATGGCCGCTTTTCTGGATTCATCGACTGTGGCCGGCTGGGTGTGGCGGACCGCTATCAGGACATAGCG
TTGGCTACCCGTGATATTGCTGAAGAGCTTGGCGGCGAATGGGCTGACCGCTTCCTCGTGCTTTACGGTA
TCGCCGCTCCCGATTCGCAGCGCATCGCCTTCTATCGCCTTCTTGACGAGTTCTTCTGAGCGGGACTCTG
GGGTTCGAAATGACCGACCAAGCGACGCCCAACCTGCCATCACGAGATTTCGATTCCACCGCCGCCTTCT
ATGAAAGGTTGGGCTTCGGAATCGTTTTCCGGGACGCCGGCTGGATGATCCTCCAGCGCGGGGATCTCAT
GCTGGAGTTCTTCGCCCACCCTAGGGGGAGGCTAACTGAAACACGGAAGGAGACAATACCGGAAGGAACC
CGCGCTATGACGGCAATAAAAAGACAGAATAAAACGCACGGTGTTGGGTCGTTTGTTCATAAACGCGGGG
TTCGGTCCCAGGGCTGGCACTCTGTCGATACCCCACCGAGACCCCATTGGGGCCAATACGCCCGCGTTTC
TTCCTTTTCCCCACCCCACCCCCCAAGTTCGGGTGAAGGCCCAGGGCTCGCAGCCAACGTCGGGGCGGCA
GGCCCTGCCATAGCCTCAGGTTACTCATATATACTTTAGATTGATTTAAAACTTCATTTTTAATTTAAAA
GGATCTAGGTGAAGATCCTTTTTGATAATCTCATGACCAAAATCCCTTAACGTGAGTTTTCGTTCCACTG
AGCGTCAGACCCCGTAGAAAAGATCAAAGGATCTTCTTGAGATCCTTTTTTTCTGCGCGTAATCTGCTGC
TTGCAAACAAAAAAACCACCGCTACCAGCGGTGGTTTGTTTGCCGGATCAAGAGCTACCAACTCTTTTTC
CGAAGGTAACTGGCTTCAGCAGAGCGCAGATACCAAATACTGTTCTTCTAGTGTAGCCGTAGTTAGGCCA
CCACTTCAAGAACTCTGTAGCACCGCCTACATACCTCGCTCTGCTAATCCTGTTACCAGTGGCTGCTGCC
AGTGGCGATAAGTCGTGTCTTACCGGGTTGGACTCAAGACGATAGTTACCGGATAAGGCGCAGCGGTCGG
GCTGAACGGGGGGTTCGTGCACACAGCCCAGCTTGGAGCGAACGACCTACACCGAACTGAGATACCTACA
ACGTGAGCTATGAGAAAGCGCCACGCTTCCCGAAGGGAGAAAGGCGGACAGGTATCCGGTAAGCGGCAGG
GTCGGAACAGGAGAGCGCACGAGGGAGCTTCCAGGGGGAAACGCCTGGTATCTTTATAGTCCTGTCGGGT
TTCGCCACCTCTGACTTGAGCGTCGATTTTTGTGATGCTCGTCAGGGGGGCGGAGCCTATGGAAAAACGC
CAGCAACGCGGCCTTTTTACGGTTCCTGGCCTTTTGCTGGCCTTTTGCTCACATGTTCTTTCCTGCGTTA
TCCCCTGATTCTGTGGATAACCGTATTACCGCCATGCATTAGTTATTAATAGTAATCAATTACGGGGTCA
TTAGTTCATAGCCCATATATGGAGTTCCGCGTTACATAACTTACGGTAAATGGCCCGCCTGGCTGACCGC
CCAACGACCCCCGCCCATTGACGTCAATAATGACGTATGTTCCCATAGTAACGCCAATAGGGACTTTCCA
TTGACGTCAATGGGTGGAGTATTTACGGTAAACTGCCCACTTGGCAGTACATCAAGTGTATCATATGCCA
AGTACGCCCCCTATTGACGTCAATGACGGTAAATGGCCCGCCTGGCATTATGCCCAGTACATGACCTTAT
GGGACTTTCCTACTTGGCAGTACATCTACGTATTAGTCATCGCTATTACCATG
Features (pLannotate 1.2.2; 15 found; start..end, strand, type, name):
      1..204     +  promoter       CMV promoter: human cytomegalovirus (CMV) immediate early promoter
    249..967     +  CDS            mEYFP (fragment): enhanced YFP with monomerizing A206K mutation (Zacharias et al., 2002) mammalian codon-optimized
    981..3200    +  CDS            DAXX: DAXX_HUMAN - Also known as BING2, DAP6. Experimental evidence at protein level: Swiss-Prot protein existence level 1. Transcription corepressor known to repress transcriptional potential of several sumoylated transcription factors. Down-regulates basal and activated transcription. Its transcription repressor activity is modulated by recruiting it to subnuclear compartments like the nucleolus or PML/POD/ND10 nuclear bodies through interactions with MCSR1 and PML, respectively. Seems to regulate transcription in PML/POD/ND10 nuclear bodies together with PML and may influence TNFRSF6-dependent ap
   3204..3225    +  misc_feature   MCS (fragment): multiple cloning site
   3237..3321    +  CDS            large T antigen (fragment): large T antigen from SV40 (simian virus 40)
   3344..3465    +  polyA_signal   SV40 poly(A) signal: SV40 polyadenylation signal
   3499..3927    -  rep_origin     f1 ori (sequence partly withheld): f1 bacteriophage origin of replication; arrow indicates direction of (+) strand synthesis
   3954..4058    +  promoter       AmpR promoter: bla
   4060..4417    +  promoter       SV40 promoter: SV40 enhancer and early promoter
   4452..5246    +  CDS            NeoR/KanR: aminoglycoside phosphotransferase from Tn5; aph(3')-II (or nptII); confers resistance to neomycin, kanamycin, and G418 (Geneticin®)
   5267..5419    +  CDS            ble (fragment): BLE_KLEPN - Experimental evidence at protein level: Swiss-Prot protein existence level 1. Binding protein with a strong affinity to the bleomycin family of antibiotics. Binds to CL990; an antimitotic-antibiotic compound. From Klebsiella pneumoniae.
   5478..5525    +  polyA_signal   HSV TK poly(A) signal: herpes simplex virus thymidine kinase polyadenylation signal (Cole and Stacy, 1985)
   5616..5632    -  polyA_signal   bGH poly(A) signal (fragment): bovine growth hormone polyadenylation signal
   5854..6442    +  rep_origin     ori: high-copy-number ColE1/pMB1/pBR322/pUC origin of replication
   6617..6920    +  enhancer       CMV enhancer: human cytomegalovirus immediate early enhancer
