[The description below was written by a language model from this plasmid's Addgene catalogue record and pLannotate feature annotations shown in this document.]
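Description:
YFP-DAXX-mSIM1 is a mammalian expression plasmid built on the Clontech pEYFP backbone that produces human DAXX fused at its N terminus to yellow fluorescent protein. The sequenced record is about 6.9 kb. Transcription is driven by the human cytomegalovirus immediate early enhancer and promoter, which span the numbering origin of the circular map. They are followed by the YFP coding sequence (annotated by similarity as a fragment of the monomeric A206K mEYFP variant), the DAXX open reading frame, remnants of the multiple cloning site and an SV40 polyadenylation signal. The short annotated large T antigen, ble and bGH poly(A) fragments appear to be incidental backbone matches rather than functional parts.

The DAXX insert carries a mutation in its N-terminal SUMO-interacting motif, with residues 7–10 changed from IIVL to IGAG. This is intended to disable the first SIM, so that its contribution to DAXX behaviour can be examined separately from the rest of the protein. DAXX is a transcriptional corepressor whose recruitment to PML nuclear bodies modulates its activity. The associated study concerns PML recruitment to heterochromatin and repression of DAXX-mediated histone H3.3 chromatin assembly, so the fluorescent mutant is suited to imaging localisation in transfected cells in comparison with wild-type DAXX.

For propagation in bacteria, the plasmid has a high-copy pUC-type origin and is selected with kanamycin. The single Tn5 NeoR/KanR gene is preceded by both a bacterial bla promoter and the SV40 early promoter and is terminated by an HSV TK poly(A) signal, so it also allows G418 selection in mammalian cells. An f1 origin is present as well. The restriction sites used for cloning are not recorded.
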