Addgene plasmid #134524: YFP-DAXX-mSIM1
Purpose: Expresses YFP-DAXX fusion protein with a mutation in its 5' SIM
Depositing lab: Susan Janicki. Depositing organization: Wistar Institute. Publication: PML is recruited to heterochromatin during S phase and represses DAXX-mediated histone H3.3 chromatin assembly. Shastrula PK, Sierra I, Deng Z, Keeney F, Hayden JE, Lieberman PM, Janicki SM. J Cell Sci. 2019 Mar 26;132(6). pii: jcs.220970. doi: 10.1242/jcs.220970. PubMed 30796101.
Backbone
  Vector backbone: pEYFP
  Backbone manufacturer: Clontech
  Backbone size w/o insert (bp): 4700
  Vector type: Mammalian Expression
  Selectable markers: Neomycin (select with G418)
Growth in bacteria
  Bacterial resistance: Kanamycin, 50 μg/mL
  Growth temperature: 37°C
  Growth strain: DH5alpha
  Copy number: High Copy
Gene/Insert
  Gene/Insert name: DAXX-mSIM1
  Species: H. sapiens (human)
  Mutation: SIM (IIVL) 7-10 aa changed to IGAG
  Promoter: CMV
  Tag / fusion protein: YFP (N terminal on backbone)
  Cloning method: Restriction Enzyme; 5′ cloning site unknown (unknown if destroyed); 3′ cloning site unknown (unknown if destroyed)
  Sequencing primers: 5′ EGFP-C; 3′ SV40pA-R
Resource information
  A portion of this plasmid was derived from a plasmid made by: Roger Everett
Terms and licenses: Academic/Nonprofit Terms; Industry Terms: Not Available to Industry
How to cite: YFP-DAXX-mSIM1 was a gift from Susan Janicki (Addgene plasmid # 134524 ; http://n2t.net/addgene:134524 ; RRID:Addgene_134524)
